>Addgene plasmid #23087 | pRS414-59 | addgene partial sequence | sequence record 29028 | 23087 with T7
CGAGGTCGANGGTATCGATAAGCTTGATATCGAATTCCTGCAGCCCCCTAGTCTCTTCGAAAATGATGTT
TATTGATAATTATTATACATGGTTTCTTGCCGGTTATAAAATTACGTATACTATCTAAGCATCTAAAAAT
TAGCCCCGCAATTATGTCTGTAAACGATAAATTACAGCATATATACCCTCCTCATGTCGTTAAAAGCATT
GCGAATAGATAGATGAATAATGTATTAAAAAAGGAGATGTTTGTATGATGTCCCCCCAGTCTAAATGCAT
AGAAAAAAAAAAATTCCCGCTTTATATTCATGATCTTTCACCTCTTAGTCTTCTGGCCAATTTGATATCC
TTCTTTTGGATAGTAACACGCTTAGCGTGAATAGCAGCCAGATTAGTGTCTTCAAACAAAGAGACTAAGT
ATGCTTCGACGGATTCTTGCAAAGCACCGATAGCAGAAGATTGAAATCTCAAGTCGGTCTTGAAATCTTG
AGCGATTTCTCTGACCAATCTTTGGAAAGGTAACTTTCTGATCAACAGTTCAGTAGATTTTTGGAATCTT
CTAATTTCTCTCAAGGCAACAGTACCTGGCTTATATCTGTGAGGCTTCTTAACACCACCGGTAGATGGGG
CGGATTTTCTGGCAGCCTTGGAGGCTAATTGTTTTCTTGGGGCTTTACCACCAGTGGCTTTGCGCGCTGT
TTGTTTAGTTCTGGCCATTGTGGAGTGTTTGCTTGGATCCTTTAGTAAAAGGGGAAGAACAGTTGGAAGG
GCCAAAGTGGAAGTCACAAAACAGTGGTCCTATATAAAAGAACAAGAAAAAGATTATTTATATACAACTG
CGGTCACAAGAAGCAACGCGAGAGAGCACAACACGCTGTTATCACGCAAACTATGTTTTGACACCGAGCC
ATANCCGTGATTGTGCGTCACATTGGGCGATAATGAACGCTAAATGACCAACTCCCATCCGTAGG
