[The description below was written by a language model from this plasmid's Addgene catalogue record.]
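Description:
pRS414-59 is a yeast expression plasmid built on a modified pRS414 backbone (pRS414 with the Afl III–Sma I region deleted, about 4.3 kb without insert). pRS414 belongs to the pRS series of yeast–E. coli shuttle vectors, which are generally centromeric, low-copy plasmids; the record itself lists the copy number as unknown. The plasmid is selected in Saccharomyces cerevisiae through the TRP1 auxotrophic marker, which complements tryptophan auxotrophy. It is propagated in E. coli under ampicillin selection.

The payload is a roughly 1.9 kb S. cerevisiae fragment carrying the HHT2-HHF2 locus, which encodes histone H3 (HHT2, YNL031C) and histone H4 (HHF2, YNL030W). It was cloned between Afl III and Spe I sites. In the yeast genome these two genes lie adjacent and are divergently oriented, so a fragment of this kind would ordinarily carry the shared intergenic regulatory region. However, the record does not explicitly state which promoter drives expression, and no feature table is provided to confirm it. The histone H3 copy carries a serine 10 to alanine substitution (H3 S10A), which removes a phosphorylatable residue in the H3 amino-terminal tail, while no mutation is recorded for H4.

The associated work concerns the relationship between phosphorylation and acetylation of histone H3. The construct therefore fits a role in supplying a non-phosphorylatable H3 S10A allele together with H4 in yeast, so that the consequences of losing Ser10 phosphorylation for H3 tail modification can be studied. No epitope tags or reporters are recorded, and part of the plasmid derives from a construct made in another laboratory.
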