Addgene plasmid #23087: pRS414-59
Depositing lab: Sharon Dent. Depositing organization: University of Texas MD Anderson Cancer Center. Publication: Site-specific loss of acetylation upon phosphorylation of histone H3. Edmondson DG, Davie JK, Zhou J, Mirnikjoo B, Tatchell K, Dent SY. J Biol Chem. 2002 Aug 16. 277(33):29496-502. 10.1074/jbc.M200651200 PubMed 12039950.
Backbone
  Vector backbone: pRS414 delta Afl III- Sma I
  Backbone manufacturer: Stratagene
  Backbone size w/o insert (bp): 4348
  Vector type: Yeast Expression
  Selectable markers: TRP1
Growth in bacteria
  Bacterial resistance: Ampicillin, 100 μg/mL
  Growth temperature: 37°C
  Growth strain: DH5alpha
  Copy number: Unknown
Gene/Insert
  Gene/Insert name: yeast Histone H3-2 and Histone H4-2 (alt name: HHT2-HHF2)
  Species: S. cerevisiae (budding yeast)
  Insert size (bp): 1900
  Mutation: Histone H3 changed Serine 10 to Alanine, H3 S10A.
  GenBank ID: S000004976 S000004975
  Cloning method: Restriction Enzyme; 5′ cloning site Afl III (not destroyed); 3′ cloning site Spe I (unknown if destroyed)
  Sequencing primers: 5′ T7; 3′ CACCTCTGACTTGAGCGTCG
Resource information
  A portion of this plasmid was derived from a plasmid made by: from Dr. Mary Ann Osley, currently at the Univ. of New Mexico, Albuquerque, NM
Terms and licenses: Academic/Nonprofit Terms; Industry Terms: Not Available to Industry
Depositor comments: HHT2 is Yeast ID YNL031C HHF2 is Yeast ID YNL030W HHT2 is gene ID 855700 HHF2 is gene ID 855701
How to cite: pRS414-59 was a gift from Sharon Dent (Addgene plasmid # 23087 ; http://n2t.net/addgene:23087 ; RRID:Addgene_23087)
